>Addgene plasmid #119587 | pC0.044 | addgene full sequence | sequence record 250538 | Addgene NGS Result
GTGGCTCTTCAGTGGACGAAAGGGCCTCGTGATACGCCTATTTTTATAGGTTAATGTCATGATAATAATG
GTTTCTTAGACGTCAGGTGGCACTTTTCGGGGAAATGTGCGCGGAACCCCTATTTGTTTATTTTTCTAAA
TACATTCAAATATGTATCCGCTCATGAGACAATAACCCTGATAAATGCTTCAATAATATTGAAAAAGGAA
GAGTATGCGCTCACGCAACTGGTCCAGAACCTTGACCGAACGCAGCGGTGGTAACGGCGCAGTGGCGGTT
TTCATGGCTTGTTATGACTGTTTTTTTTTGGGGTACAGTCTATGCCTCGGGCATCCAAGCAGCAAGCGCG
TTACGCCGTGGGTCGATGTTTGATGTTATGGAGCAGCAACGATGTTACGCAGCAGGGCAGTCGCCCTAAA
ACAAAGTTAAACATCATGAGGGAAGCGGTGATCGCCGAAGTATCGACTCAACTATCAGAGGTAGTTGGCG
TCATCGAGCGCCATCTCGAACCGACGTTGCTGGCCGTACATTTGTACGGCTCCGCAGTGGATGGCGGCCT
GAAGCCACACAGCGATATTGATTTGCTGGTTACGGTGACCGTAAGGCTTGATGAAACAACGCGGCGAGCT
TTGATCAACGACCTTTTGGAAACTTCGGCTTCCCCTGGAGAGAGCGAGATTCTCCGCGCTGTAGAAGTCA
CCATTGTTGTGCACGACGACATCATTCCGTGGCGTTATCCAGCTAAGCGCGAACTGCAATTTGGAGAATG
GCAGCGCAATGACATTCTTGCAGGTATCTTCGAGCCAGCCACGATCGACATTGATCTGGCTATCTTGCTG
ACAAAAGCAAGAGAACATAGCGTTGCCTTGGTAGGTCCAGCGGCGGAGGAACTCTTTGATCCGGTTCCTG
AACAGGATCTATTTGAGGCGCTAAATGAAACCTTAACGCTATGGAACTCGCCGCCCGACTGGGCTGGCGA
TGAGCGAAATGTAGTGCTTACGTTGTCCCGCATTTGGTACAGCGCAGTAACCGGCAAAATCGCGCCGAAG
GATGTCGCTGCCGACTGGGCAATGGAGCGCCTGCCGGCCCAGTATCAGCCCGTCATACTTGAAGCTAGAC
AGGCTTATCTTGGACAAGAAGAAGATCGCTTGGCCTCGCGCGCAGATCAGTTGGAAGAATTTGTCCATTA
CGTAAAAGGCGAGATCACCAAGGTAGTCGGCAAATAACTGTCAGACCAAGTTTACTCATATATACTTTAG
ATTGATTTAAAACTTCATTTTTAATTTAAAAGGATCTAGGTGAAGATCCTTTTTGATAATCTCATGACCA
AAATCCCTTAACGTGAGTTTTCGTTCCACTGAGCGTCAGACCCCGTAGAAAAGATCAAAGGATCTTCTTG
AGATCCTTTTTTTCTGCGCGTAATCTGCTGCTTGCAAACAAAAAAACCACCGCTACCAGCGGTGGTTTGT
TTGCCGGATCAAGAGCTACCAACTCTTTTTCCGAAGGTAACTGGCTTCAGCAGAGCGCAGATACCAAATA
CTGTTCTTCTAGTGTAGCCGTAGTTAGGCCACCACTTCAAGAACTCTGTAGCACCGCCTACATACCTCGC
TCTGCTAATCCTGTTACCAGTGGCTGCTGCCAGTGGCGATAAGTCGTGTCTTACCGGGTTGGACTCAAGA
CGATAGTTACCGGATAAGGCGCAGCGGTCGGGCTGAACGGGGGGTTCGTGCACACAGCCCAGCTTGGAGC
GAACGACCTACACCGAACTGAGATACCTACAGCGTGAGCTATGAGAAAGCGCCACGCTTCCCGAAGGGAG
AAAGGCGGACAGGTATCCGGTAAGCGGCAGGGTCGGAACAGGAGAGCGCACGAGGGAGCTTCCAGGGGGA
AACGCCTGGTATCTTTATAGTCCTGTCGGGTTTCGCCACCTCTGACTTGAGCGTCGATTTTTGTGATGCT
CGTCAGGGGGGCGGAGCCTATGGAAAAACGCCAGCAACGCGGCCTTTTTACGGTTCCTGGCCTTTTGCTG
GCCTTTTGCTCACATGTTCTTTCCTGCGTTATCCCCTGATTCTGTGGATAACCGTATTACCGCCTTTGAG
TGAGCTGATACCGCTCGCCGCAGCCGAACGACCGAGCGCAGCGAGTCAGTGAGCGAGGAAGCGGAAGAGC
GCCCAATACGCAAACCGCCTCTCCCCGCGCGTTGGCCGATTCATTAATCACTCTGTGGTCTCAGGAGTTT
ATGGCTAGCTCAGTCCTAGGTACAATGCTAGCTATTGTGAGCGGATAACAATTTCACACATACTAGAGAA
AGAGGAGAAATACTAAATGTGAGACCACGAA
Features (pLannotate 1.2.2; 8 found; start..end, strand, type, name):
    110..214     +  promoter       AmpR promoter: bla
    205..285     -  CDS            int (fragment): INT2_ECOLX - Protein inferred from homology: Swiss-Prot protein existence level 3. Putative integrase believed to be involved in the insertion of antibiotic resistance genes into plasmids and transposons. From Escherichia coli.
    373..429     +  CDS            GmR (fragment): gentamycin acetyltransferase; aacC1; confers resistance to gentamycin
    436..1224    +  CDS            aadA: S3AD_ECOLX - Experimental evidence at protein level: Swiss-Prot protein existence level 1. Mediates bacterial resistance to the antibiotics streptomycin and spectinomycin. From Escherichia coli.
   1398..1986    +  rep_origin     ori: high-copy-number ColE1/pMB1/pBR322/pUC origin of replication
   2169..2218    +  CDS            lacI (fragment): lac repressor; lacI; The lac repressor binds to the lac operator to inhibit transcription in E. coli. This inhibition can be relieved by adding lactose or isopropyl-β-D-thiogalactopyranoside (IPTG).
   2244..2272    +  promoter       J23119 promoter (fragment): bacterial promoter (Registry of Standard Biological Parts BBa J23119)
   2275..2291    +  protein_bind   lac operator: The lac repressor binds to the lac operator to inhibit transcription in E. coli. This inhibition can be relieved by adding lactose or isopropyl-β-D-thiogalactopyranoside (IPTG). lac repressor encoded by lacI
