[The description below was written by a language model from this plasmid's Addgene catalogue record and pLannotate feature annotations shown in this document.]
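Description:
pC0.044 is a Level 0 promoter part from the CyanoGate modular cloning suite, which extends the plant MoClo Golden Gate syntax to the engineering of cyanobacteria. It is built in the pICH41295 acceptor backbone and is classed as a synthetic biology vector. It is maintained in E. coli as a small (about 2.3 kb) high-copy plasmid. Replication relies on a ColE1/pUC-type origin, and selection on an aadA gene that confers spectinomycin/streptomycin resistance. In the feature table, aadA lies downstream of a sequence annotated as the bla (AmpR) promoter. It is also flanked by short integrase and gentamicin acetyltransferase fragments, which look like remnants of the integron-derived cassette from which the marker was taken rather than functional genes.

The payload is an 88 bp synthetic insert named J23114MH, cloned with the Type IIS enzyme BpiI so that both cloning sites were destroyed on insertion. The name suggests a derivative of the J23114 member of the Anderson constitutive promoter series from the Registry of Standard Biological Parts. Consistent with this, the automated annotation finds a partial match to the related J23119 consensus promoter. A lac operator is annotated immediately downstream, preceded by a short lacI-like fragment, but no full lacI gene is present and the record does not say what the "MH" modification is or whether the operator is meant to give regulated expression.

As a Level 0 module, the plasmid is not an expression construct in itself. It serves as a standardised promoter donor for assembly with compatible coding sequence, terminator and other parts into higher-level transcription units, for use in cyanobacterial hosts.
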