Addgene plasmid #119587: pC0.044
Purpose: Level 0 part. Promoter
Depositing lab: Alistair McCormick. Depositing organization: University of Edinburgh. Publication: CyanoGate: A Modular Cloning Suite for Engineering Cyanobacteria Based on the Plant MoClo Syntax. Vasudevan R, Gale GAR, Schiavon AA, Puzorjov A, Malin J, Gillespie MD, Vavitsas K, Zulkower V, Wang B, Howe CJ, Lea-Smith DJ, McCormick AJ. Plant Physiol. 2019 May;180(1):39-55. doi: 10.1104/pp.18.01401. Epub 2019 Feb 28. PubMed 30819783.
Backbone
  Vector backbone: PICH41295
  Backbone size w/o insert (bp): 2247
  Vector type: Synthetic Biology
Growth in bacteria
  Bacterial resistance: Spectinomycin, 50 μg/mL
  Growth temperature: 37°C
  Growth strain: DH5alpha
  Copy number: High Copy
Gene/Insert
  Gene/Insert name: J23114MH
  Species: Synthetic
  Insert size (bp): 88
  Cloning method: Restriction Enzyme; 5′ cloning site BpiI (destroyed during cloning); 3′ cloning site BpiI (destroyed during cloning)
  Sequencing primers: 5′ ttgagtgagctgataccgct; 3′ GTCTCATGAGCGGATACATATTTGAATG
Terms and licenses: Academic/Nonprofit Terms; Industry Terms: Not Available to Industry
Depositor comments: Please visit https://www.biorxiv.org/content/10.1101/426700v1 for bioRxiv preprint.
How to cite: pC0.044 was a gift from Alistair McCormick (Addgene plasmid # 119587 ; http://n2t.net/addgene:119587 ; RRID:Addgene_119587)
