>Addgene plasmid #119587 | pC0.044 | depositor partial sequence | sequence record 226068 | J23114MH
TTTATGGCTAGCTCAGTCCTAGGTACAATGCTAGCTATTGTGAGCGGATAACAATTTCACACATACTAGA
GAAAGAGGAGAAATACTA
